Addgene plasmid #27661: pET15p65
Depositing lab: Kathleen Collins. Depositing organization: University of California, Berkeley. Publication: A telomerase holoenzyme protein enhances telomerase RNA assembly with telomerase reverse transcriptase. Prathapam R, Witkin KL, O'Connor CM, Collins K. Nat Struct Mol Biol. 2005 Mar . 12(3):252-7. 10.1038/nsmb900 PubMed 15696174.
Backbone
  Vector backbone: pET15
  Backbone size w/o insert (bp): 5700
  Vector type: Bacterial Expression
Growth in bacteria
  Bacterial resistance: Ampicillin, 100 μg/mL
  Growth temperature: 37°C
  Growth strain: DH5alpha
  Copy number: Unknown
Gene/Insert
  Gene/Insert name: Tetrahymena telomerase holoenzyme p65
  Species: synthetic gene
  Insert size (bp): 1630
  Tag / fusion protein: His (N terminal on backbone)
  Cloning method: Restriction Enzyme; 5′ cloning site NdeI (not destroyed); 3′ cloning site BamHI (not destroyed)
  Sequencing primers: 5′ T7 Fwd
Terms and licenses: Academic/Nonprofit Terms; Industry Terms: Not Available to Industry
Depositor comments: see also O'Connor and Collins (2006)
How to cite: pET15p65 was a gift from Kathleen Collins (Addgene plasmid # 27661 ; http://n2t.net/addgene:27661 ; RRID:Addgene_27661)
