[The description below was written by a language model from this plasmid's Addgene catalogue record.]
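Description:
pET15p65 is a bacterial expression plasmid built on the pET15 backbone (about 5.7 kb without insert) and carrying an insert of roughly 1.63 kb that encodes p65, a protein subunit of the Tetrahymena telomerase holoenzyme. The coding sequence is recorded as a synthetic gene rather than a native genomic or cDNA clone. The record does not give the reason, but a resynthesised gene is a common approach for ciliate proteins, whose non-standard codon usage interferes with translation in E. coli. The insert was placed between the NdeI and BamHI sites, both of which remain intact, so the open reading frame is fused in frame to the N-terminal His tag supplied by the backbone. The plasmid is selected with ampicillin and is maintained in a cloning strain (DH5alpha). Its copy number is listed as unknown, and the origin of replication is not stated.

The record does not name the promoter. However, pET-series vectors generally drive expression from a T7 promoter, and the listing of a T7 forward sequencing primer is consistent with that arrangement. Vectors of this kind are normally expressed in an E. coli host that supplies T7 RNA polymerase. The His tag allows the recombinant p65 to be purified by immobilised metal affinity chromatography. The associated publication concerns a holoenzyme protein that enhances assembly of telomerase RNA with telomerase reverse transcriptase. This suggests the construct is used to produce recombinant p65 for biochemical studies of telomerase ribonucleoprotein assembly. No feature table was provided, so finer details of the regulatory elements cannot be confirmed from the record.
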