>Addgene plasmid #27661 | pET15p65 | depositor partial sequence | sequence record 12998 | Author sequence
CATATGGACGAATATCTGGAGAATACAAATCTGGAAGAGTTGGAACAGGAATGTTTCATGGAAGACTACC
AGCATGAAGATGTCGTTGAGCAGGAGAATCATCAGGTTGACGCCAATGACATCTATGAGAATCAGCAAAT
GAATGACGAAAGTCAGCTGAATCAGGATGTCAAGATCAGTCAGCAGAAAGAACAGGCCGTCGAAATGATC
GAAGAGCAGCAACAGAATAACCAGGACAAGTTTAAACAGTTTCAGGACTGTATGGCCCATATCACAGAGC
TGAATTTCAAACGCAACTACCAGAATCTGACTGAACAGAGTTCATCTAATAATGTAGTCGCCGAGGAACT
GGACATCAAAGAGTCTCTGAAATTGCAGATGGAGTATTATTTCTGCGACACAAATCTGACACATGACTCC
TATCTGCGTGGAATCATTTCCAAGAGCCCAAAGAATTGTGTCGACATTAAGGTATTTCTGAAATTCAATA
AAATCCAGCAAATTCTGAAGCAGATTCAAGACAAACAAATCGTCTCTACTTATGGCATCGAGAATCAGTC
ACAGAAGAAGAATCATAAGAACTATAAGAATCAGAATGCCACCTTCTCAAAGAAAGACCTGATTCATCTT
ATCCGCGACTCCTTGAAGGAGAGTAAGATCCTGAAGGTCAAGATGGACAGCTTGAAGGTTAAACGTCGCT
TTCCTTTCAACCTGGAGCAGGCCCTGAAGAACTCTAAACAGCGTACACTGTATATCGACTTTCTGCCACC
TAAATGTTCTAAACAGACACTGGTCTCTATCTTTGGAAATTTCCGCATCATTAATATCAATCTGCCACTC
CAGAAGAATTCTCAGCTCTGTCAGGGATTTGCCTTCATCGAGTTCTTTAGCGAAGAGGAAGCCAATCAGG
CTCTGATCACAAAGAATAGTTCTATTCCAAAGGAGCTCATCCTGCTCACAGAGAAGAAAATCGGACAAGG
TTCAATACGCATCATCACATATAAGAAATGGCAGGAAGAGAAGCAGTCATTTAAGGAGCTGAGCAAGAAC
CAGAATGAACAGAAGAATAAGAATATGAACCAGAGCCGCAAAGCCAGTGACGAATTTGTCTCTATCGACG
TTGAAATTAAACAGAACTGCCTCATCAAGATTATCAATATTCCTCAGGGTACACTGAAAGCCGAGGTCGT
TCTCGCAGTCCGTCATCTCGGATATGAGTTCTACTGTGACTATATCGATGAGAATAGTAATCAGATCAAT
AGCAATAAGATATCCCTCAGCACTCAACAGCAGAACACAGCCCAGTGCAGTAACATCCAGATTGAGAACA
ATCTGATCCAGCAAGACCAGCATCCACAGCTGAATGACCTCCTGAAAGAAGGCCAGGCCATGATCCGGTT
CCAGAATAGTGACGAACAGCGTCTTGCCATCCAGAAGCTTCTCAACCATAATAACAATAAACTGCAGATC
GAGATTCGTGGACAGATTTGTGACGTCATCAGTACAATTCCTGAAGACGAAGAGAAGAACTATTGGAATT
ACATCAAGTTTAAGAAGAATGAATTTCGCAAATTCTTCTTTATGAAGAAACAACAGAAGAAGCAGAATAT
CACTCAGAATTATAACAAATGAGGATCC
