>Addgene plasmid #27661 | pET15p65 | addgene partial sequence | sequence record 33991 | 27661 with T7
AATTTTNTTTAACTTTAAGAAGGAGATATACCATGGGCAGCAGCCATCATCATCATCATCACAGCAGCGG
CCTGGTGCCGCGCGGCAGCCATATGGACGAATATCTGGAGAATACAAATCTGGAAGAGTTGGAACAGGAA
TGTTTCATGGAAGACTACCAGCATGAAGATGTCGTTGAGCAGGAGAATCATCAGGTTGACGCCAATGACA
TCTATGAGAATCAGCAAATGAATGACGAAAGTCAGCTGAATCAGGATGTCAAGATCAGTCAGCAGAAAGA
ACAGGCCGTCGAAATGATCGAAGAGCAGCAACAGAATAACCAGGACAAGTTTAAACAGTTTCAGGACTGT
ATGGCCCATATCACAGAGCTGAATTTCAAACGCAACTACCAGAATCTGACTGAACAGAGTTCATCTAATA
ATGTAGTCGCCGAGGAACTGGACATCAAAGAGTCTCTGAAATTGCAGATGGAGTATTATTTCTGCGACAC
AAATCTGACACATGACTCCTATCTGCGTGGAATCATTTCCAAGAGCCCAAAGAATTGTGTCGACATTAAG
GTATTTCTGAAATTCAATAAAATCCAGCAAATTCTGAAGCAGATTCAAGACAAACAAATCGTCTCTACTT
ATGGCATCGAGAATCAGTCACAGAAGAAGAATCATAAGAACTATAAGAATCAGAATGCCACCTTCTCAAA
GAAAGACCTGATTCATCTTATCCGCGACTCCTTGAANGAGAGTAAGATCCTGA
